>Addgene plasmid #29637 | pBS-MK2 | addgene partial sequence | sequence record 35091 | 29637 with M13for20
GCGAATTGGAGCTCCNCCGCGGTGGCGGCCGCTCTAGAACTAGTGGATCCCCCGGGCTGCAGAGAAAAAG
CAGAATGCAGCATTTTTCCGTTACGAAACATAAGCCTCCGGAGCATCTAGTTGGCAACTGCAATTCACAA
ACCCCAGCCTGTGACACAGAAAGTAGTTCCAACACACAGGACTGTGTGTTCTTCTCAACACAAAACCGAG
AATGACCTTTGAGTAGTCACCAGACTTTAGAACTAAGCCACAATGGTATGTTCCTCTGTGAAGGGGCAGA
TGGGCTGAAATAGGGTGGTAGGGGTGGGGTGGAGGGAATGCACCTCCCAGGTGTGCTCATGTTTAGGTAG
GAAGATAGGATAGTGTTGCTATGGTAGGTTGTGTGTGGGTGTGAGGGGGCTGCATTGTGCCTTTCTGAGA
TGCTGGCTCCATGGGTGACTCTCCTCTTTGGAAACCTGTAAGTCGGTGATGAAGATTTCATGAAAGCCAT
GATAAATATTCTGTGTTCTAAATCAAAAATCAAAAGATCAAAAGTCACTTGCACGAACTATTGCTTTCCA
TGCAGAACCAGATGCTGTAGAACACTGTAGAACACTGACTACAATGCAGGCTATTATGCAACATCTGCAT
CAGTCCTGTTGAGCTGTGAGTACATTAGTAGGCTTCAATCAGACATCAGTTAACATTTTGGTAATATTCA
CATAGTTTGTGTTAGCCAAGGTACAGTTGGCTGTTTTTAAGTTCTCCTCTCTAAAGTCCTCATTGCTGTT
GTTAACTCCCTCCTGTATCTCCATGTAATCA
