[The description below was written by a language model from this plasmid's Addgene catalogue record.]
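Description:
pBS-MK2 is a cloning plasmid built on pBluescript KS+, a 2,958 bp high-copy phagemid from Stratagene, carrying the mouse MK2 sequence. MK2 corresponds to Kcna2, the gene encoding the Shaker-related voltage-gated potassium channel subunit also known as Kv1.2. The plasmid is propagated in standard E. coli strains and selected with ampicillin. As a pBluescript derivative it would be expected to carry the usual features of that backbone, including a pUC-type origin responsible for the high copy number, an f1 origin for single-stranded DNA production, and a polylinker set within the lacZ alpha fragment. No feature table is provided with the record, however, so these elements are inferred from the backbone rather than confirmed.

The insert was placed into the polylinker as a PstI fragment, with the site preserved at both ends, so it can be released intact by a single PstI digest. Because the same enzyme was used on both sides, cloning was non-directional, and the record does not state the orientation of the insert relative to the flanking T3 and T7 promoters, which are listed here as sequencing primer sites. It also does not give the insert size or say whether the fragment is cDNA or genomic DNA, full-length or partial, and no tags or mutations are noted.

Although catalogued as a bacterial expression vector, the construct is best regarded as a source clone for Kcna2. Plausible uses include subcloning into expression vectors, sequencing, or in vitro transcription from the flanking phage promoters to make probes or RNA. The record itself does not specify an intended application.
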