Addgene plasmid #29637: pBS-MK2
Depositing lab: Bruce Tempel. Depositing organization: University of Washington.
Backbone
  Vector backbone: pBluescript KS+
  Backbone manufacturer: Stratagene
  Backbone size w/o insert (bp): 2958
  Vector type: Bacterial Expression
Growth in bacteria
  Bacterial resistance: Ampicillin, 100 μg/mL
  Growth temperature: 37°C
  Growth strain: DH5alpha
  Copy number: High Copy
Gene/Insert
  Gene/Insert name: MK2
  Species: M. musculus (mouse)
  Entrez Gene: Kcna2 (a.k.a. Akr6a4, Gm10672, Kca1-2, Kv1.2, Mk-2)
  Cloning method: Restriction Enzyme; 5′ cloning site PstI (not destroyed); 3′ cloning site PstI (not destroyed)
  Sequencing primers: 5′ T3; 3′ T7
Terms and licenses: Academic/Nonprofit Terms; Industry Terms: Not Available to Industry
How to cite: pBS-MK2 was a gift from Bruce Tempel (Addgene plasmid # 29637 ; http://n2t.net/addgene:29637 ; RRID:Addgene_29637)
